>Addgene plasmid #192743 | pDONR221-olig2 | addgene full sequence | sequence record 377799 | Addgene NGS Result
CTTTCCTGCGTTATCCCCTGATTCTGTGGATAACCGTATTACCGCCTTTGAGTGAGCTGATACCGCTCGC
CGCAGCCGAACGACCGAGCGCAGCGAGTCAGTGAGCGAGGAAGCGGAAGAGCGCCCAATACGCAAACCGC
CTCTCCCCGCGCGTTGGCCGATTCATTAATGCAGCTGGCACGACAGGTTTCCCGACTGGAAAGCGGGCAG
TGAGCGCAACGCAATTAATACGCGTACCGCTAGCCAGGAAGAGTTTGTAGAAACGCAAAAAGGCCATCCG
TCAGGATGGCCTTCTGCTTAGTTTGATGCCTGGCAGTTTATGGCGGGCGTCCTGCCCGCCACCCTCCGGG
CCGTTGCTTCACAACGTTCAAATCCGCTCCCGGCGGATTTGTCCTACTCAGGAGAGCGTTCACCGACAAA
CAACAGATAAAACGAAAGGCCCAGTCTTCCGACTGAGCCTTTCGTTTTATTTGATGCCTGGCAGTTCCCT
ACTCTCGCGTTAACGCTAGCATGGATGTTTTCCCAGTCACGACGTTGTAAAACGACGGCCAGTCTTAAGC
TCGGGCCCCAAATAATGATTTTATTTTGACTGATAGTGACCTGTTCGTTGCAACAAATTGATGAGCAATG
CTTTTTTATAATGCCAACTTTGTACAAAAAAGCAGGCTTCGAAGGAGATACCACCATGGACTCTGACACG
AGCCGAGTGTCCAGCAGACCTTCTTCTCCTGAAGGCGATGATCTTTTTCTGTCCGCCGTCAAGAAGTCCG
TGGGTTTCTCCGGCGCCGTCTCCTCAACGCAGAGCGATTCTCCACCGGAGTTAAGAGGTGCAGATATGCG
GGGCATCTCCAGCGCTGAGGAGGACGCAATGGCTCTAAAGATGCTCTCCAAAAAGGACCGTAAACTTCTC
TCCGAGAATGAGCTGCAGAGCATGCGCCTAAAGATCAACAGCCGCGAGAGGAAGCGCATGCACGACCTTA
ACATCGCCATGGACGGGCTCCGGGAGGTCATGCCCTACGCTCACGGGCCGTCTGTGCGCAAGCTCTCTAA
AATAGCCACTCTGCTGCTCGCGCGCAACTACATCCTTATGCTGAGCAACTCGCTAGAGGAGATGAAGCGG
CTCGTGAGCGAGATCTACGGCGGAGGGAGCGGGGCCCATCACGCCGGTTTCCATCCGTCCAGTTGTGGCA
CTCTTACGCACGCGGCGGCGGCTCCGTTACCGGGTCACCCCGCTGCTGTCTCGCATTCCTCTCACCCGGT
GCACCATCCTCTGCTTCCACCAGCAGTCTCCACCGCAGCATCTCTTTCCGGGACGGGGCTTTCAGCCGTC
AGGCCGCATCACGGACTCCTCAAAGCCCCGTCAGCCGGCGCTGGGCCTCTGGGCGCGAGTTTCCAGCACT
GGGGTGCGGGGATCCCTTGTCCGTGTAGCATGTGCCAGGTGCCTCCGTCTCACGTTCCCGGTATGAGCGC
CGTCAGCATGCCACGGCTGACCAGTGACTCAAAATAAGACCCAGCTTTCTTGTACAAAGTTGGCATTATA
AGAAAGCATTGCTTATCAATTTGTTGCAACGAACAGGTCACTATCAGTCAAAATAAAATCATTATTTGCC
ATCCAGCTGATATCCCCTATAGTGAGTCGTATTACATGGTCATAGCTGTTTCCTGGCAGCTCTGGCCCGT
GTCTCAAAATCTCTGATGTTACATTGCACAAGATAAAAATATATCATCATGAACAATAAAACTGTCTGCT
TACATAAACAGTAATACAAGGGGTGTTATGAGCCATATTCAACGGGAAACGTCGAGGCCGCGATTAAATT
CCAACATGGATGCTGATTTATATGGGTATAAATGGGCTCGCGATAATGTCGGGCAATCAGGTGCGACAAT
CTATCGCTTGTATGGGAAGCCCGATGCGCCAGAGTTGTTTCTGAAACATGGCAAAGGTAGCGTTGCCAAT
GATGTTACAGATGAGATGGTCAGACTAAACTGGCTGACGGAATTTATGCCTCTTCCGACCATCAAGCATT
TTATCCGTACTCCTGATGATGCATGGTTACTCACCACTGCGATCCCCGGAAAAACAGCATTCCAGGTATT
AGAAGAATATCCTGATTCAGGTGAAAATATTGTTGATGCGCTGGCAGTGTTCCTGCGCCGGTTGCATTCG
ATTCCTGTTTGTAATTGTCCTTTTAACAGCGATCGCGTATTTCGTCTCGCTCAGGCGCAATCACGAATGA
ATAACGGTTTGGTTGATGCGAGTGATTTTGATGACGAGCGTAATGGCTGGCCTGTTGAACAAGTCTGGAA
AGAAATGCATAAACTTTTGCCATTCTCACCGGATTCAGTCGTCACTCATGGTGATTTCTCACTTGATAAC
CTTATTTTTGACGAGGGGAAATTAATAGGTTGTATTGATGTTGGACGAGTCGGAATCGCAGACCGATACC
AGGATCTTGCCATCCTATGGAACTGCCTCGGTGAGTTTTCTCCTTCATTACAGAAACGGCTTTTTCAAAA
ATATGGTATTGATAATCCTGATATGAATAAATTGCAGTTTCATTTGATGCTCGATGAGTTTTTCTAATCA
GAATTGGTTAATTGGTTGTAACACTGGCAGAGCATTACGCTGACTTGACGGGACGGCGCAAGCTCATGAC
CAAAATCCCTTAACGTGAGTTACGCGTCGTTCCACTGAGCGTCAGACCCCGTAGAAAAGATCAAAGGATC
TTCTTGAGATCCTTTTTTTCTGCGCGTAATCTGCTGCTTGCAAACAAAAAAACCACCGCTACCAGCGGTG
GTTTGTTTGCCGGATCAAGAGCTACCAACTCTTTTTCCGAAGGTAACTGGCTTCAGCAGAGCGCAGATAC
CAAATACTGTTCTTCTAGTGTAGCCGTAGTTAGGCCACCACTTCAAGAACTCTGTAGCACCGCCTACATA
CCTCGCTCTGCTAATCCTGTTACCAGTGGCTGCTGCCAGTGGCGATAAGTCGTGTCTTACCGGGTTGGAC
TCAAGACGATAGTTACCGGATAAGGCGCAGCGGTCGGGCTGAACGGGGGGTTCGTGCACACAGCCCAGCT
TGGAGCGAACGACCTACACCGAACTGAGATACCTACAGCGTGAGCTATGAGAAAGCGCCACGCTTCCCGA
AGGGAGAAAGGCGGACAGGTATCCGGTAAGCGGCAGGGTCGGAACAGGAGAGCGCACGAGGGAGCTTCCA
GGGGGAAACGCCTGGTATCTTTATAGTCCTGTCGGGTTTCGCCACCTCTGACTTGAGCGTCGATTTTTGT
GATGCTCGTCAGGGGGGCGGAGCCTATGGAAAAACGCCAGCAACGCGGCCTTTTTACGGTTCCTGGCCTT
TTGCTGGCCTTTTGCTCACATGTT
Features (pLannotate 1.2.2; 10 found; start..end, strand, type, name):
    121..213     +  CDS            lacI (fragment): lac repressor; lacI; The lac repressor binds to the lac operator to inhibit transcription in E. coli. This inhibition can be relieved by adding lactose or isopropyl-β-D-thiogalactopyranoside (IPTG).
    268..295     -  terminator     rrnB T2 terminator: transcription terminator T2 from the E. coli rrnB gene
    427..470     +  terminator     rrnB T1 terminator: Escherichia coli rrnB; transcription terminator T1 from the E. coli rrnB gene
    517..553     -  CDS            lacZα (fragment): LacZα fragment of β-galactosidase; lacZ fragment
    569..668     +  protein_bind   attL1: mutant version of attL; recombination site for the Gateway® LR reaction LR Clonase™
    686..1504    +  CDS            OLIG3: OLIG3_HUMAN - Also known as BHLHB7, BHLHE20. Experimental evidence at protein level: Swiss-Prot protein existence level 1. May determine the distinct specification program of class A neurons in the dorsal part of the spinal cord and suppress specification of class B neurons. From Homo sapiens (Human).
   1509..1608    -  protein_bind   attL2: mutant version of attL; recombination site for the Gateway® LR reaction LR Clonase™
   1626..1644    -  promoter       T7 promoter: promoter for bacteriophage T7 RNA polymerase
   1778..2587    +  CDS            KanR: aminoglycoside phosphotransferase; aph(3')-Ia; confers resistance to kanamycin in bacteria or G418 (Geneticin®) in eukaryotes
   2734..3322    +  rep_origin     ori: high-copy-number ColE1/pMB1/pBR322/pUC origin of replication
