[The description below was written by a language model from this plasmid's Addgene catalogue record and pLannotate feature annotations shown in this document.]
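Description:
pDONR221-olig2 is a Gateway entry clone built on the Invitrogen pDONR221 backbone, carrying the zebrafish (Danio rerio) olig2 coding sequence. It is a small (about 3.4 kb) bacterial plasmid that replicates from a high-copy ColE1/pUC-type origin and is selected with kanamycin through an aminoglycoside phosphotransferase (KanR) gene. Upstream of the cloning region sit the rrnB T1 and T2 transcription terminators, which shield the insert from read-through transcription in E. coli. Short lacI and lacZα fragments are backbone remnants without an evident function here.

The 822 bp olig2 cDNA lies between attL1 and attL2, the recombination sites produced when a PCR product flanked by attB sites is recombined into the donor vector. The automated annotation labels this open reading frame as human OLIG3. This appears to reflect a best match to a related bHLH family member in the annotation database, since the catalogue record identifies the insert as zebrafish olig2, the homolog of human OLIG2. Relative to the reference protein, the clone carries two amino-acid substitutions, S61A and G235S, each recorded with a variant identifier, which suggests they are known polymorphisms.

The record lists no promoter for the insert, so the plasmid is not itself an expression construct. A T7 promoter beyond attL2 points back toward the insert in the antisense orientation. The intended use is as a shuttle: an LR Clonase reaction transfers the olig2 sequence from the attL sites into any attR-containing destination vector, which supplies the promoter, tags or delivery elements. M13 forward and reverse primer sites flank the cassette for sequence verification.
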