Addgene plasmid #192743: pDONR221-olig2
Purpose: Gateway entry vector encoding zebrafish olig2
Depositing lab: Summer Thyme. Depositing organization: University of Alabama at Birmingham.
Backbone
  Vector backbone: pDONR221
  Backbone manufacturer: Invitrogen
  Vector type: Gateway Entry Vector
Growth in bacteria
  Bacterial resistance: Kanamycin, 50 μg/mL
  Growth temperature: 37°C
  Growth strain: DH5alpha
  Copy number: High Copy
Gene/Insert
  Gene/Insert name: olig2
  Species: D. rerio (zebrafish)
  Insert size (bp): 822
  Mutation: S61A (rs501471300); G235S (rs505716173)
  Entrez Gene: olig2 (a.k.a. CH211-165B19.12-001, wu:fc64g09)
  Promoter: None
  Cloning method: Gateway Cloning
  Sequencing primers: 5′ M13 forward; 3′ M13 reverse
Terms and licenses: Academic/Nonprofit Terms; Industry Terms: Not Available to Industry
Depositor comments: cDNA encodes NP_835201.1; homolog of human OLIG2
How to cite: pDONR221-olig2 was a gift from Summer Thyme (Addgene plasmid # 192743 ; http://n2t.net/addgene:192743 ; RRID:Addgene_192743)
